>Addgene plasmid #104305 | pGEX2TK-YAP-WW1 | addgene full sequence | sequence record 201233 | Addgene NGS Result
GGATAATGTTTTTTGCGCCGACATCATAACGGTTCTGGCAAATATTCTGAAATGAGCTGTTGACAATTAA
TCATCGGCTCGTATAATGTGTGGAATTGTGAGCGGATAACAATTTCACACAGGAAACAGTATTCATGTCC
CCTATACTAGGTTATTGGAAAATTAAGGGCCTTGTGCAACCCACTCGACTTCTTTTGGAATATCTTGAAG
AAAAATATGAAGAGCATTTGTATGAGCGCGATGAAGGTGATAAATGGCGAAACAAAAAGTTTGAATTGGG
TTTGGAGTTTCCCAATCTTCCTTATTATATTGATGGTGATGTTAAATTAACACAGTCTATGGCCATCATA
CGTTATATAGCTGACAAGCACAACATGTTGGGTGGTTGTCCAAAAGAGCGTGCAGAGATTTCAATGCTTG
AAGGAGCGGTTTTGGATATTAGATACGGTGTTTCGAGAATTGCATATAGTAAAGACTTTGAAACTCTCAA
AGTTGATTTTCTTAGCAAGCTACCTGAAATGCTGAAAATGTTCGAAGATCGTTTATGTCATAAAACATAT
TTAAATGGTGATCATGTAACCCATCCTGACTTCATGTTGTATGACGCTCTTGATGTTGTTTTATACATGG
ACCCAATGTGCCTGGATGCGTTCCCAAAATTAGTTTGTTTTAAAAAACGTATTGAAGCTATCCCACAAAT
TGATAAGTACTTGAAATCCAGCAAGTATATAGCATGGCCTTTGCAGGGCTGGCAAGCCACGTTTGGTGGT
GGCGACCATCCTCCAAAATCGGATCTGGTTCCGCGTGGATCTCGTCGTGCATCTGTTGGATCCCAGTCTT
CTTTTGAGATACCTGATGATGTACCTCTGCCAGCAGGTTGGGAGATGGCAAAGACATCTTCTGGTCAGAG
ATACTTCTTAAATCACATCGATCAGACAACAACATGGCAGGACCCCAGGAAGGCCATGCTGTCCCAGATG
AACGTCACAGCCCCCACCAGTCGAATTCATCGTGACTGACTGACGATCTGCCTCGCGCGTTTCGGTGATG
ACGGTGAAAACCTCTGACACATGCAGCTCCCGGAGACGGTCACAGCTTGTCTGTAAGCGGATGCCGGGAG
CAGACAAGCCCGTCAGGGCGCGTCAGCGGGTGTTGGCGGGTGTCGGGGCGCAGCCATGACCCAGTCACGT
AGCGATAGCGGAGTGTATAATTCTTGAAGACGAAAGGGCCTCGTGATACGCCTATTTTTATAGGTTAATG
TCATGATAATAATGGTTTCTTAGACGTCAGGTGGCACTTTTCGGGGAAATGTGCGCGGAACCCCTATTTG
TTTATTTTTCTAAATACATTCAAATATGTATCCGCTCATGAGACAATAACCCTGATAAATGCTTCAATAA
TATTGAAAAAGGAAGAGTATGAGTATTCAACATTTCCGTGTCGCCCTTATTCCCTTTTTTGCGGCATTTT
GCCTTCCTGTTTTTGCTCACCCAGAAACGCTGGTGAAAGTAAAAGATGCTGAAGATCAGTTGGGTGCACG
AGTGGGTTACATCGAACTGGATCTCAACAGCGGTAAGATCCTTGAGAGTTTTCGCCCCGAAGAACGTTTT
CCAATGATGAGCACTTTTAAAGTTCTGCTATGTGGCGCGGTATTATCCCGTGTTGACGCCGGGCAAGAGC
AACTCGGTCGCCGCATACACTATTCTCAGAATGACTTGGTTGAGTACTCACCAGTCACAGAAAAGCATCT
TACGGATGGCATGACAGTAAGAGAATTATGCAGTGCTGCCATAACCATGAGTGATAACACTGCGGCCAAC
TTACTTCTGACAACGATCGGAGGACCGAAGGAGCTAACCGCTTTTTTGCACAACATGGGGGATCATGTAA
CTCGCCTTGATCGTTGGGAACCGGAGCTGAATGAAGCCATACCAAACGACGAGCGTGACACCACGATGCC
TGCAGCAATGGCAACAACGTTGCGCAAACTATTAACTGGCGAACTACTTACTCTAGCTTCCCGGCAACAA
TTAATAGACTGGATGGAGGCGGATAAAGTTGCAGGACCACTTCTGCGCTCGGCCCTTCCGGCTGGCTGGT
TTATTGCTGATAAATCTGGAGCCGGTGAGCGTGGGTCTCGCGGTATCATTGCAGCACTGGGGCCAGATGG
TAAGCCCTCCCGTATCGTAGTTATCTACACGACGGGGAGTCAGGCAACTATGGATGAACGAAATAGACAG
ATCGCTGAGATAGGTGCCTCACTGATTAAGCATTGGTAACTGTCAGACCAAGTTTACTCATATATACTTT
AGATTGATTTAAAACTTCATTTTTAATTTAAAAGGATCTAGGTGAAGATCCTTTTTGATAATCTCATGAC
CAAAATCCCTTAACGTGAGTTTTCGTTCCACTGAGCGTCAGACCCCGTAGAAAAGATCAAAGGATCTTCT
TGAGATCCTTTTTTTCTGCGCGTAATCTGCTGCTTGCAAACAAAAAAACCACCGCTACCAGCGGTGGTTT
GTTTGCCGGATCAAGAGCTACCAACTCTTTTTCCGAAGGTAACTGGCTTCAGCAGAGCGCAGATACCAAA
TACTGTCCTTCTAGTGTAGCCGTAGTTAGGCCACCACTTCAAGAACTCTGTAGCACCGCCTACATACCTC
GCTCTGCTAATCCTGTTACCAGTGGCTGCTGCCAGTGGCGATAAGTCGTGTCTTACCGGGTTGGACTCAA
GACGATAGTTACCGGATAAGGCGCAGCGGTCGGGCTGAACGGGGGGTTCGTGCACACAGCCCAGCTTGGA
GCGAACGACCTACACCGAACTGAGATACCTACAGCGTGAGCTATGAGAAAGCGCCACGCTTCCCGAAGGG
AGAAAGGCGGACAGGTATCCGGTAAGCGGCAGGGTCGGAACAGGAGAGCGCACGAGGGAGCTTCCAGGGG
GAAACGCCTGGTATCTTTATAGTCCTGTCGGGTTTCGCCACCTCTGACTTGAGCGTCGATTTTTGTGATG
CTCGTCAGGGGGGCGGAGCCTATGGAAAAACGCCAGCAACGCGGCCTTTTTACGGTTCCTGGCCTTTTGC
TGGCCTTTTGCTCACATGTTCTTTCCTGCGTTATCCCCTGATTCTGTGGATAACCGTATTACCGCCTTTG
AGTGAGCTGATACCGCTCGCCGCAGCCGAACGACCGAGCGCAGCGAGTCAGTGAGCGAGGAAGCGGAAGA
GCGCCTGATGCGGTATTTTCTCCTTACGCATCTGTGCGGTATTTCACACCGCATAAATTCCGACACCATC
GAATGGCGCAAAACCTTTCGCGGTATGGCATGATAGCGCCCGGAAGAGAGTCAATTCAGGGTGGTGAATG
TGAAACCAGTAACGTTATACGATGTCGCAGAGTATGCCGGTGTCTCTTATCAGACCGTTTCCCGCGTGGT
GAACCAGGCCAGCCACGTTTCTGCGAAAACGCGGGAAAAAGTGGAAGCGGCGATGGCGGAGCTGAATTAC
ATTCCCAACCGCGTGGCACAACAACTGGCGGGCAAACAGTCGTTGCTGATTGGCGTTGCCACCTCCAGTC
TGGCCCTGCACGCGCCGTCGCAAATTGTCGCGGCGATTAAATCTCGCGCCGATCAACTGGGTGCCAGCGT
GGTGGTGTCGATGGTAGAACGAAGCGGCGTCGAAGCCTGTAAAGCGGCGGTGCACAATCTTCTCGCGCAA
CGCGTCAGTGGGCTGATCATTAACTATCCGCTGGATGACCAGGATGCCATTGCTGTGGAAGCTGCCTGCA
CTAATGTTCCGGCGTTATTTCTTGATGTCTCTGACCAGACACCCATCAACAGTATTATTTTCTCCCATGA
AGACGGTACGCGACTGGGCGTGGAGCATCTGGTCGCATTGGGTCACCAGCAAATCGCGCTGTTAGCGGGC
CCATTAAGTTCTGTCTCGGCGCGTCTGCGTCTGGCTGGCTGGCATAAATATCTCACTCGCAATCAAATTC
AGCCGATAGCGGAACGGGAAGGCGACTGGAGTGCCATGTCCGGTTTTCAACAAACCATGCAAATGCTGAA
TGAGGGCATCGTTCCCACTGCGATGCTGGTTGCCAACGATCAGATGGCGCTGGGCGCAATGCGCGCCATT
ACCGAGTCCGGGCTGCGCGTTGGTGCGGATATCTCGGTAGTGGGATACGACGATACCGAAGACAGCTCAT
GTTATATCCCGCCGTTAACCACCATCAAACAGGATTTTCGCCTGCTGGGGCAAACCAGCGTGGACCGCTT
GCTGCAACTCTCTCAGGGCCAGGCGGTGAAGGGCAATCAGCTGTTGCCCGTCTCACTGGTGAAAAGAAAA
ACCACCCTGGCGCCCAATACGCAAACCGCCTCTCCCCGCGCGTTGGCCGATTCATTAATGCAGCTGGCAC
GACAGGTTTCCCGACTGGAAAGCGGGCAGTGAGCGCAACGCAATTAATGTAAGTTAGCTCACTCATTAGG
CACCCCAGGCTTTACACTTTATGCTTCCGGCTCGTATGTTGTGTGGAATTGTGAGCGGATAACAATTTCA
CACAGGAAACAGCTATGACCATGATTACGGATTCACTGGCCGTCGTTTTACAACGTCGTGACTGGGAAAA
CCCTGGCGTTACCCAACTTAATCGCCTTGCAGCACATCCCCCTTTCGCCAGCTGGCGTAATAGCGAAGAG
GCCCGCACCGATCGCCCTTCCCAACAGTTGCGCAGCCTGAATGGCGAATGGCGCTTTGCCTGGTTTCCGG
CACCAGAAGCGGTGCCGGAAAGCTGGCTGGAGTGCGATCTTCCTGAGGCCGATACTGTCGTCGTCCCCTC
AAACTGGCAGATGCACGGTTACGATGCGCCCATCTACACCAACGTGACCTATCCCATTACGGTCAATCCG
CCGTTTGTTCCCACGGAGAATCCGACGGGTTGTTACTCGCTCACATTTAATGTTGATGAAAGCTGGCTAC
AGGAAGGCCAGACGCGAATTATTTTTGATGGCGTTGGAATTAGCTTATCGACTGCACGGTGCACCAATGC
TTCTGGCGTCAGGCAGCCATCGGAAGCTGTGGTATGGCTGTGCAGGTCGTAAATCACTGCATAATTCGTG
TCGCTCAAGGCGCACTCCCGTTCT
Features (pLannotate 1.2.2; 17 found; start..end, strand, type, name):
     60..88      +  promoter       tac promoter: strong E. coli promoter; hybrid between the trp and lac UV5 promoters
     96..112     +  protein_bind   lac operator: The lac repressor binds to the lac operator to inhibit transcription in E. coli. This inhibition can be relieved by adding lactose or isopropyl-β-D-thiogalactopyranoside (IPTG). lac repressor encoded by lacI
    135..788     +  CDS            GST26_SCHJA: Experimental evidence at protein level: Swiss-Prot protein existence level 1. GST isoenzymes appear to play a central role in the parasite detoxification system. Other functions are also suspected including a role in increasing the solubility of haematin in the parasite gut. From Schistosoma japonicum (Blood fluke).
    834..1001    +  CDS            YAP1 (fragment): YAP1_CHICK - Also known as YAP65. Experimental evidence at protein level: Swiss-Prot protein existence level 1. Transcriptional regulator which can act both as a coactivator and a corepressor and is the critical downstream regulatory target in the Hippo signaling pathway that plays a pivotal role in organ size control and tumor suppression by restricting proliferation and promoting apoptosis (By similarity). Plays a key role in tissue tension and 3D tissue shape by regulating cortical actomyosin network formation (By similarity). From Gallus gallus (Chicken).
   1028..1067    +  CDS            rop (fragment): Rop protein, which maintains plasmids at low copy number; rop
   1169..1209    +  misc_feature   bom (fragment): basis of mobility region from pBR322
   1314..1418    +  promoter       AmpR promoter: bla
   1419..2279    +  CDS            AmpR: β-lactamase; bla; confers resistance to ampicillin, carbenicillin, and related antibiotics
   2450..3038    +  rep_origin     ori: high-copy-number ColE1/pMB1/pBR322/pUC origin of replication
   3224..3275    -  misc_feature   bom (fragment): basis of mobility region from pBR322
   3282..3359    +  promoter       lacI promoter: lacI
   3360..4442    +  CDS            lacI: lac repressor; lacI; The lac repressor binds to the lac operator to inhibit transcription in E. coli. This inhibition can be relieved by adding lactose or isopropyl-β-D-thiogalactopyranoside (IPTG).
   4455..4476    +  protein_bind   CAP binding site: CAP binding activates transcription in the presence of cAMP. E. coli catabolite activator protein
   4491..4521    +  promoter       lac promoter: promoter for the E. coli lac operon
   4529..4545    +  protein_bind   lac operator: The lac repressor binds to the lac operator to inhibit transcription in E. coli. This inhibition can be relieved by adding lactose or isopropyl-β-D-thiogalactopyranoside (IPTG). lac repressor encoded by lacI
   4565..4738    +  CDS            lacZα: LacZα fragment of β-galactosidase; lacZ fragment
   5002..5118    -  CDS            yciV (fragment): RNAAM_ECOLI - Also known as trpH From Escherichia coli (strain K12).
