[The description below was written by a language model from this plasmid's Addgene catalogue record and pLannotate feature annotations shown in this document.]
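Description:
pGEX2TK-YAP-WW1 is a bacterial expression plasmid built on the pGEX-2TK backbone for producing the first WW domain of human YAP (YAP1) as a glutathione S-transferase fusion in E. coli. The sequenced record is about 5.1 kb. It replicates through a ColE1/pMB1-type origin and is selected with ampicillin via the β-lactamase gene (AmpR) and its own promoter. The catalogue lists copy number as unknown.

Expression is driven by the tac promoter, a strong trp/lac hybrid, followed by a lac operator. The plasmid also carries lacI with its promoter, so the lac repressor keeps transcription off until IPTG is added. The open reading frame begins with Schistosoma japonicum GST, supplied by the backbone as an N-terminal tag. A short linker region separates it from a roughly 170 bp YAP1 fragment corresponding to WW domain 1. The automated annotation matched this fragment to the chicken YAP1 entry, but the catalogue states that the insert is human and derived from a human cDNA, so the match probably reflects conservation of the domain rather than its species of origin. The remaining annotated elements (lacZα with its lac promoter, operator and CAP site, rop and bom fragments, and a small E. coli yciV fragment) are backbone remnants and are not part of the payload.

The stated purpose is bacterial production of the WW1 domain, which binds PPxY motifs in which the tyrosine is not phosphorylated. The GST tag allows the fusion protein to be captured on glutathione resin, which makes it suitable for purification and for pull-down or other binding assays with proline-rich ligands. The cloning method is not recorded.
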