Addgene plasmid #104305: pGEX2TK-YAP-WW1
Purpose: bacterial expression of WW domain 1 of YAP; binds PPxY where Y is not phosphorylated
Depositing lab: Marius Sudol. Depositing organization: National University of Singapore.
Backbone
  Vector backbone: pGEX-2TK
  Backbone manufacturer: Pharmacia
  Vector type: Bacterial Expression
Growth in bacteria
  Bacterial resistance: Ampicillin, 100 μg/mL
  Growth temperature: 37°C
  Growth strain: DH5alpha
  Copy number: Unknown
Gene/Insert
  Gene/Insert name: YAP WW1 domain
  Species: H. sapiens (human)
  Mutation: WW domain 1
  Entrez Gene: YAP1 (a.k.a. COB1, YAP, YAP-1, YAP2, YAP65, YKI)
  Promoter: tac
  Tag / fusion protein: GST (N terminal on backbone)
  Cloning method: Unknown
  Sequencing primers: 5′ pGEX-5'
Terms and licenses: Academic/Nonprofit Terms; Industry Terms: Not Available to Industry
Depositor comments: The human WW domain in this plasmid was obtained from cDNA described in the following reference: Sudol M et al. J Biol Chem. 1995 Jun 16;270(24):14733-41. https://www.ncbi.nlm.nih.gov/pubmed/7782338 Please see the following references for additional information regarding the WW domain of human YAP: 1. Chen HI and Sudol M. Proc Natl Acad Sci U S A. 1995 Aug 15;92(17):7819-23. https://www.ncbi.nlm.nih.gov/pubmed/7644498 2. Toepert F et al., Angew Chem Int Ed Engl. 2001 Mar 2;40(5):897-900. https://www.ncbi.nlm.nih.gov/pubmed/11241639
How to cite: pGEX2TK-YAP-WW1 was a gift from Marius Sudol (Addgene plasmid # 104305 ; http://n2t.net/addgene:104305 ; RRID:Addgene_104305)
